>Addgene plasmid #230413 | AiP11526 - pAAV-hsA2-AiE0080h-minRho-SYFP2-WPRE3-BGHpA (Alias: CN1526) | addgene full sequence | sequence record 474054 | Addgene NGS Result
CCTGCAGGCAGCTGCGCGCTCGCTCGCTCACTGAGGCCGCCCGGGCGTCGGGCGACCTTTGGTCGCCCGG
CCTCAGTGAGCGAGCGAGCGCGCAGAGAGGGAGTGGCCAACTCCATCACTAGGGGTTCCTGCGGCCGCAA
CGCGTTTAGAACAATGGCTGGCCCATAGTAAATGCCGTGTTAGTGTGTTAGTTGCTGTTCTTCCACGTCA
GAAGAGGCACAGACAAATTACCACCAGGTGGCGCTCAGAGTCTGCGGAGGCATCACAACAGCCCTGAATT
TGAATCCTGCTCTGCCACTGCCTAGTTGAGACCTTTTACTACCTGACTAGCTGTTTGTGTATTTTAGGTG
TTTGTTTGATGGAGTACTTGACAATGCTGAATCACAGAAAAAAATCCAAAGCTTGCTCTGTGTATTAAAA
CATCCATTTAAAAATATTTAGAAAGAGCCACCAAGCACTTGTGAGCATATGTGCATATGCCCGCAGTTCC
CTTTGCTCTGGAAAATATTCAAGTGGAAAGCTACTGCTCTGTTTCATAAGTAACAGCAATTTGTGACAAG
CATGGAATATGCTGGGCATCATCAACTGCATTGTTATCAGCTGCAGTACAATTTAATTAGCGAGCCTGAG
TTTGATTATCTGCCAGTGCATGCTACCTTAACTGCTCTGTTCCAGTTTGAGGACTAAATTTTGTCTGATC
ATGTTAACATATTTGAGAGCATACCTCAACATTCTCAAGTGTTTTGTTCGTCATATTATGCTCCCGCATC
AACAAAATTGTATTAAAAGCCTTGACGTCAGCTCAAAATATTCTGAAGTGAATCAAAAGCTTATTATTTC
TAGACGTAAGAATACCTTGACTTCATGTTAGATATGATTTCCTCATTTACAGTGCTGCTTAAATCAGATG
AATGTAAAAGGATATACTGGTCACTATAATTTCAAGATTTTTTTAGATTTAGGTGTGTTTGTGTTCATGT
GAATTCGATATCATAATCAACCATAGGTACCGAGCTCGGGATTCAGCCGGGAGCTTAGGGAGGGGAGGTC
ACTTCATAAGGGCCTGGGGGGGGAGTTGGAGCCACGAGTCGTCCAGCCGGAGCCCCGTGTGGCTGAGCTC
CGGCCTCAGAAGCATCCCCGGGTTGGATCCTTCGAAGCTAGCGCTACCGGTCGCCACCATGGTGAGCAAG
GGCGAGGAGCTGTTCACCGGGGTGGTGCCCATCCTGGTCGAGCTGGACGGCGACGTAAACGGCCACAAGT
TCAGCGTGTCCGGCGAGGGCGAGGGCGATGCCACCTACGGCAAGCTGACCCTGAAGCTGATCTGCACCAC
CGGCAAGCTGCCCGTGCCCTGGCCCACCCTCGTGACCACCCTGGGCTACGGCGTGCAGTGCTTCGCCCGC
TACCCCGACCACATGAAGCAGCACGACTTCTTCAAGTCCGCCATGCCCGAAGGCTACGTCCAGGAGCGCA
CCATCTTCTTCAAGGACGACGGCAACTACAAGACCCGCGCCGAGGTGAAGTTCGAGGGCGACACCCTGGT
GAACCGCATCGAGCTGAAGGGCATCGACTTCAAGGAGGACGGCAACATCCTGGGGCACAAGCTGGAGTAC
AACTACAACAGCCACAACGTCTATATCACCGCCGACAAGCAGAAGAACGGCATCAAGGCCAACTTCAAGA
TCCGCCACAACATCGAGGACGGCGGCGTGCAGCTCGCCGACCACTACCAGCAGAACACCCCCATCGGCGA
CGGCCCCGTGCTGCTGCCCGACAACCACTACCTGAGCTACCAGTCCAAGCTGAGCAAAGACCCCAACGAG
AAGCGCGATCACATGGTCCTGCTGGAGTTCGTGACCGCCGCCGGGATCACTCTCGGCATGGACGAGCTGT
ACAAGTAAGTCGACATCATAATCAACCTCTGGATTACAAAATTTGTGAAAGATTGACTGGTATTCTTAAC
TATGTTGCTCCTTTTACGCTATGTGGATACGCTGCTTTAATGCCTTTGTATCATGCTATTGCTTCCCGTA
TGGCTTTCATTTTCTCCTCCTTGTATAAATCCTGGTTAGTTCTTGCCACGGCGGAACTCATCGCCGCCTG
CCTTGCCCGCTGCTGGACAGGGGCTCGGCTGTTGGGCACTGACAATTCCGTGGCTCGAGAGATCTTCGAC
TGTGCCTTCTAGTTGCCAGCCATCTGTTGTTTGCCCCTCCCCCGTGCCTTCCTTGACCCTGGAAGGTGCC
ACTCCCACTGTCCTTTCCTAATAAAATGAGGAAATTGCATCGCATTGTCTGAGTAGGTGTCATTCTATTC
TGGGGGGTGGGGTGGGGCAGGACAGCAAGGGGGAGGATTGGGAAGACAATAGCAGGCATGAGATCTCACG
TGCGGACCGAGCGGCCGCAGGAACCCCTAGTGATGGAGTTGGCCACTCCCTCTCTGCGCGCTCGCTCGCT
CACTGAGGCCGGGCGACCAAAGGTCGCCCGACGCCCGGGCTTTGCCCGGGCGGCCTCAGTGAGCGAGCGA
GCGCGCAGCTGCCTGCAGGGGCGCCTGATGCGGTATTTTCTCCTTACGCATCTGTGCGGTATTTCACACC
GCATA
[95 nt withheld, positions 2596-2690]
T
[46 nt withheld, positions 2692-2737]
C
[141 nt withheld, positions 2739-2879]
CCTTTGACGTTGGAGTCCACGTTCTTT
[37 nt withheld, positions 2907-2943]
ACTCTATCTCGGGCTATTCTTTTGATTTATAAGGGATTTTGCCGATTTCGGTCTATTGGTTAAAAAATGA
GCTGATTTAACAAAAATTTAACGGGAATTTTAACAAAATATTAACGTTTACAATTTTATGGTGCACTCTC
AGTACAATCTGCTCTGATGCCGCATAGTTAAGCCAGCCCCGACACCCGCCAACACCCGCTGACGCGCCCT
GACGGGCTTGTCTGCTCCCGGCATCCGCTTACAGACAAGCTGTGACCGTCTCCGGGAGCTGCATGTGTCA
GAGGTTTTCACCGTCATCACCGAAACGCGCGAGACGAAAGGGCCTCGTGATACGCCTATTTTTATAGGTT
AATGTCATGATAATAATGGTTTCTTAGACGTCAGGTGGCACTTTTCGGGGAAATGTGCGCGGAACCCCTA
TTTGTTTATTTTTCTAAATACATTCAAATATGTATCCGCTCATGAGACAATAACCCTGATAAATGCTTCA
ATAATATTGAAAAAGGAAGAGTATGAGTATTCAACATTTCCGTGTCGCCCTTATTCCCTTTTTTGCGGCA
TTTTGCCTTCCTGTTTTTGCTCACCCAGAAACGCTGGTGAAAGTAAAAGATGCTGAAGATCAGTTGGGTG
CACGAGTGGGTTACATCGAACTGGATCTCAACAGCGGTAAGATCCTTGAGAGTTTTCGCCCCGAAGAACG
TTTTCCAATGATGAGCACTTTTAAAGTTCTGCTATGTGGCGCGGTATTATCCCGTATTGACGCCGGGCAA
GAGCAACTCGGTCGCCGCATACACTATTCTCAGAATGACTTGGTTGAGTACTCACCAGTCACAGAAAAGC
ATCTTACGGATGGCATGACAGTAAGAGAATTATGCAGTGCTGCCATAACCATGAGTGATAACACTGCGGC
CAACTTACTTCTGACAACGATCGGAGGACCGAAGGAGCTAACCGCTTTTTTGCACAACATGGGGGATCAT
GTAACTCGCCTTGATCGTTGGGAACCGGAGCTGAATGAAGCCATACCAAACGACGAGCGTGACACCACGA
TGCCTGTAGCAATGGCAACAACGTTGCGCAAACTATTAACTGGCGAACTACTTACTCTAGCTTCCCGGCA
ACAATTAATAGACTGGATGGAGGCGGATAAAGTTGCAGGACCACTTCTGCGCTCGGCCCTTCCGGCTGGC
TGGTTTATTGCTGATAAATCTGGAGCCGGTGAGCGTGGGTCTCGCGGTATCATTGCAGCACTGGGGCCAG
ATGGTAAGCCCTCCCGTATCGTAGTTATCTACACGACGGGGAGTCAGGCAACTATGGATGAACGAAATAG
ACAGATCGCTGAGATAGGTGCCTCACTGATTAAGCATTGGTAACTGTCAGACCAAGTTTACTCATATATA
CTTTAGATTGATTTAAAACTTCATTTTTAATTTAAAAGGATCTAGGTGAAGATCCTTTTTGATAATCTCA
TGACCAAAATCCCTTAACGTGAGTTTTCGTTCCACTGAGCGTCAGACCCCGTAGAAAAGATCAAAGGATC
TTCTTGAGATCCTTTTTTTCTGCGCGTAATCTGCTGCTTGCAAACAAAAAAACCACCGCTACCAGCGGTG
GTTTGTTTGCCGGATCAAGAGCTACCAACTCTTTTTCCGAAGGTAACTGGCTTCAGCAGAGCGCAGATAC
CAAATACTGTTCTTCTAGTGTAGCCGTAGTTAGGCCACCACTTCAAGAACTCTGTAGCACCGCCTACATA
CCTCGCTCTGCTAATCCTGTTACCAGTGGCTGCTGCCAGTGGCGATAAGTCGTGTCTTACCGGGTTGGAC
TCAAGACGATAGTTACCGGATAAGGCGCAGCGGTCGGGCTGAACGGGGGGTTCGTGCACACAGCCCAGCT
TGGAGCGAACGACCTACACCGAACTGAGATACCTACAGCGTGAGCTATGAGAAAGCGCCACGCTTCCCGA
AGGGAGAAAGGCGGACAGGTATCCGGTAAGCGGCAGGGTCGGAACAGGAGAGCGCACGAGGGAGCTTCCA
GGGGGAAACGCCTGGTATCTTTATAGTCCTGTCGGGTTTCGCCACCTCTGACTTGAGCGTCGATTTTTGT
GATGCTCGTCAGGGGGGCGGAGCCTATGGAAAAACGCCAGCAACGCGGCCTTTTTACGGTTCCTGGCCTT
TTGCTGGCCTTTTGCTCACATGT
Features (pLannotate 1.2.2; 14 found; start..end, strand, type, name):
     12..39      +  repeat_region  AAV2 ITR (fragment): inverted terminal repeat of adeno-associated virus serotype 2 inverted
     68..95      +  repeat_region  AAV2 ITR (fragment): inverted terminal repeat of adeno-associated virus serotype 2 inverted
   1179..1895    +  CDS            SYFP2: SYFP2 is a basic (constitutively fluorescent) yellow fluorescent protein published in 2006, derived from Aequorea victoria. It is reported to be a very rapidly-maturing monomer with moderate acid sensitivity.
   1910..2067    +  misc_feature   WPRE (fragment): woodchuck hepatitis virus posttranscriptional regulatory element
   2073..2153    +  misc_feature   WPRE (fragment): woodchuck hepatitis virus posttranscriptional regulatory element
   2170..2281    +  polyA_signal   bGH poly(A) signal: bovine growth hormone polyadenylation signal
   2399..2539    +  repeat_region  AAV2 ITR: inverted terminal repeat of adeno-associated virus serotype 2 inverted
   2544..2595    -  misc_feature   bom (fragment): basis of mobility region from pBR322
   2614..3069    +  rep_origin     f1 ori (sequence partly withheld): f1 bacteriophage origin of replication; arrow indicates direction of (+) strand synthesis
   3070..3119    -  misc_feature   bom (fragment): basis of mobility region from pBR322
   3221..3256    -  CDS            rop (fragment): Rop protein, which maintains plasmids at low copy number; rop
   3351..3455    +  promoter       AmpR promoter: bla
   3456..4316    +  CDS            AmpR: β-lactamase; bla; confers resistance to ampicillin, carbenicillin, and related antibiotics
   4487..5075    +  rep_origin     ori: high-copy-number ColE1/pMB1/pBR322/pUC origin of replication
