[The description below was written by a language model from this plasmid's Addgene catalogue record and pLannotate feature annotations shown in this document.]
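Description:
AiP11526 - pAAV-hsA2-AiE0080h-minRho-SYFP2-WPRE3-BGHpA (alias CN1526) is a 5,136 nt AAV transfer plasmid built on a pAAV2 backbone and intended for packaging an enhancer-driven fluorescent reporter into recombinant adeno-associated virus. In bacteria it replicates from a high-copy ColE1/pUC-type origin and is selected with ampicillin through the bla (AmpR) gene and its promoter. An f1 phage origin and short remnants of the pBR322 bom and rop regions are also present in the backbone. The record lists a recombination-deficient strain for growth, a common choice for keeping the repetitive ITRs intact.

The payload lies between AAV2 inverted terminal repeats, which supply the cis signals for genome replication and encapsidation. The automated annotation detects the downstream ITR in full but only two short fragments of the upstream one. Between the upstream ITR and the coding sequence is an unannotated stretch of roughly 1 kb that, according to the construct name, should hold the hsA2 element, the AiE0080h enhancer and the minimal rhodopsin promoter (minRho). The record does not explain what hsA2 is. The enhancer is meant to confer cell-type specificity on the otherwise weak minimal promoter, which drives SYFP2, a rapidly maturing monomeric yellow fluorescent protein derived from Aequorea victoria. The transcript is followed by WPRE3, a shortened woodchuck hepatitis virus posttranscriptional element (annotated as two WPRE fragments) that boosts expression while saving packaging space, and by the bovine growth hormone polyadenylation signal.

The stated purpose is AAV-mediated transgene expression in specific populations of brain cells. The record does not say which population AiE0080h targets. The plasmid belongs to a collection of enhancer AAVs for genetic access to cortical cell types, and SYFP2 fluorescence reports where the enhancer is active.
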