Addgene plasmid #230413: AiP11526 - pAAV-hsA2-AiE0080h-minRho-SYFP2-WPRE3-BGHpA (Alias: CN1526)
Purpose: AiE0080h is an enhancer sequence, designed to drive AAV-mediated transgene expression in specific populations of brain cells
Depositing lab: Allen Institute for Brain Science & Jonathan Ting. Depositing organization: Allen Institute. Publication: A suite of enhancer AAVs and transgenic mouse lines for genetic access to cortical cell types. Ben-Simon Y, Hooper M, Narayan S, Daigle TL, Dwivedi D, Way SW, Oster A, Stafford DA, Mich JK, Taormina MJ, Martinez RA, Opitz-Araya X, Roth JR, Alexander JR, Allen S, Amster A, Arbuckle J, Ayala A, Baker PM, Bakken TE, Barcelli T, Barta S, Bendrick J, Bertagnolli D, Bielstein C, Bishwakarma P, Bowlus J, Boyer G, Brouner K, Casian B, Casper T, Chakka AB, Chakrabarty R, Chance RK, Chavan S, Clark M, Colbert K, Collman F, Daniel S, Departee M, DiValentin P, Donadio N, Dotson N, Egdorf T, Fliss T, Gabitto M, Garcia J, Gary A, Gasperini M, Gloe J, Goldy J, Gore BB, Graybuck L, Greisman N, Haeseleer F, Halterman C, Haradon Z, Hastings SD, Helback O, Ho W, Hockemeyer D, Huang C, Huff S, Hunker A, Johansen N, Jones D, Juneau Z, Kalmbach B, Kannan M, Khem S, Kussick E, Kutsal R, Larsen R, Lee C, Lee AY, Leibly M, Lenz GH, Li S, Liang E, Lusk N, Madigan Z, Malloy J, Malone J, McCue R, Melchor J, Mollenkopf T, Moosman S, Morin E, Newman D, Ng L, Ngo K, Omstead V, Otto S, Oyama A, Pena N, Pham T, Phillips E, Pom CA, Potekhina L, Ransford S, Ray PL, Rette D, Reynoldson C, Rimorin C, Rocha D, Ruiz A, Sanchez REA, Sawyer L, Sedeno-Cortes A, Sevigny JP, Shapovalova N, Shepard N, Shulga L, Sigler AR, Siverts L, Soliman S, Somasundaram S, Staats B, Stewart K, Szelenyi E, Tieu M, Trader C, Tran A, van Velthoven CTJ, Walker M, Wang Y, Weed N, Wirthlin M, Wood T, Wynalda B, Yao Z, Zhou T, Ariza J, Dee N, Reding M, Ronellenfitch K, Mufti S, Sunkin SM, Smith KA, Esposito L, Waters J, Thyagarajan B, Yao S, Lein ES, Zeng H, Levi BP, Ngai J, Ting JT, Tasic B. Cell. 2025 May 16:S0092-8674(25)00513-6. doi: 10.1016/j.cell.2025.05.002. PubMed 40403729.
Backbone
  Vector backbone: pAAV2
  Vector type: AAV
Growth in bacteria
  Bacterial resistance: Ampicillin, 100 μg/mL
  Growth temperature: 37°C
  Growth strain: NEB Stable
  Copy number: High Copy
Gene/Insert
  Gene/Insert name: SYFP2
  Species: Synthetic
  Promoter: minRho
  Cloning method: Gibson Cloning
Terms and licenses: Academic/Nonprofit Terms; Industry Terms: Not Available to Industry
How to cite: AiP11526 - pAAV-hsA2-AiE0080h-minRho-SYFP2-WPRE3-BGHpA (Alias: CN1526) was a gift from Allen Institute for Brain Science & Jonathan Ting (Addgene plasmid # 230413 ; http://n2t.net/addgene:230413 ; RRID:Addgene_230413)
